Addgene plasmid #50253: pICH41388
Depositing lab: Sylvestre Marillonnet & Nicola Patron. Depositing organization: Leibniz Institute of Plant Biochemistry (IPB). Publication: A golden gate modular cloning toolbox for plants. Engler C, Youles M, Gruetzner R, Ehnert TM, Werner S, Jones JD, Patron NJ, Marillonnet S. ACS Synth Biol. 2014 Nov 21;3(11):839-43. doi: 10.1021/sb4001504. Epub 2014 Feb 20. PubMed 24933124.
Backbone
  Vector backbone: pICH41233
  Vector type: plant expression
Growth in bacteria
  Bacterial resistance: Spectinomycin, 50 μg/mL
  Growth temperature: 37°C
  Growth strain: DH5alpha
  Copy number: High Copy
Gene/Insert
  Gene/Insert name: promoter (0.4 kb), 35s (Cauliflower Mosaic Virus)
  Mutation: BsaI/BbsI sites removed by point-mutation
  Cloning method: Restriction Enzyme; 5′ cloning site BpiI (destroyed during cloning); 3′ cloning site BpiI (destroyed during cloning)
Terms and licenses: Academic/Nonprofit Terms; Industry Terms: Not Available to Industry
Depositor comments: insert can be released with BsaI
How to cite: pICH41388 was a gift from Sylvestre Marillonnet & Nicola Patron (Addgene plasmid # 50253 ; http://n2t.net/addgene:50253 ; RRID:Addgene_50253)
