[The description below was written by a language model from this plasmid's Addgene catalogue record and pLannotate feature annotations shown in this document.]
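Description:
pICH41388 is a small (about 2.7 kb) Golden Gate modular cloning part plasmid from a plant synthetic biology toolbox, built on the pICH41233 backbone and catalogued as a plant expression vector. In practice it is a storage and donor plasmid rather than a complete expression construct. It carries a single standardized genetic part, and the feature table shows no coding sequence, terminator or plant selection marker alongside it. It is maintained in E. coli through a high-copy ColE1/pUC-type origin and selected with spectinomycin through the aadA adenylyltransferase gene, which sits downstream of a bla-type promoter. The short integrase, gentamicin acetyltransferase and lacI fragments picked up by the annotation are probably non-functional remnants of the resistance cassette's integron origin and of the original cloning region.

The payload is a roughly 0.4 kb version of the cauliflower mosaic virus 35S promoter, a strong constitutive promoter widely used to drive transgene expression in plants. The annotation places it at the end of the sequence record, with the minimal 35S core promoter nested at its 3′ end. Internal BsaI and BbsI (BpiI) recognition sites were removed by point mutation so that the part is compatible with type IIS assembly. The fragment was cloned in through BpiI sites that were destroyed in the process, and according to the depositor it can be released with BsaI. This arrangement lets the promoter be excised with defined overhangs and combined in a one-pot reaction with other modules, such as untranslated regions, coding sequences and terminators, to build plant transcription units. The record does not state the specific overhang sequences flanking the part.
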