Features (pLannotate 1.2.2; 8 found; start..end, strand, type, name):
    126..230     +  promoter       AmpR promoter: bla
    221..301     -  CDS            int (fragment): INT2_ECOLX - Protein inferred from homology: Swiss-Prot protein existence level 3. Putative integrase believed to be involved in the insertion of antibiotic resistance genes into plasmids and transposons. From Escherichia coli.
    389..445     +  CDS            GmR (fragment): gentamycin acetyltransferase; aacC1; confers resistance to gentamycin
    452..1240    +  CDS            aadA: S3AD_ECOLX - Experimental evidence at protein level: Swiss-Prot protein existence level 1. Mediates bacterial resistance to the antibiotics streptomycin and spectinomycin. From Escherichia coli.
   1414..2002    +  rep_origin     ori: high-copy-number ColE1/pMB1/pBR322/pUC origin of replication
   2185..2234    +  CDS            lacI (fragment): lac repressor; lacI; The lac repressor binds to the lac operator to inhibit transcription in E. coli. This inhibition can be relieved by adding lactose or isopropyl-β-D-thiogalactopyranoside (IPTG).
   2331..2676    +  promoter       CaMV 35S promoter: strong constitutive promoter from cauliflower mosaic virus
   2628..2674    +  promoter       minimal CaMV 35S promoter: minimal 35S promoter from cauliflower mosaic virus
>Addgene plasmid #50253 | pICH41388 | addgene full sequence | sequence record 499731 | Addgene NGS Result
TACTTGAGACCACGAAGTGGCTCTTCAGTGGACGAAAGGGCCTCGTGATACGCCTATTTTTATAGGTTAA
TGTCATGATAATAATGGTTTCTTAGACGTCAGGTGGCACTTTTCGGGGAAATGTGCGCGGAACCCCTATT
TGTTTATTTTTCTAAATACATTCAAATATGTATCCGCTCATGAGACAATAACCCTGATAAATGCTTCAAT
AATATTGAAAAAGGAAGAGTATGCGCTCACGCAACTGGTCCAGAACCTTGACCGAACGCAGCGGTGGTAA
CGGCGCAGTGGCGGTTTTCATGGCTTGTTATGACTGTTTTTTTTTGGGGTACAGTCTATGCCTCGGGCAT
CCAAGCAGCAAGCGCGTTACGCCGTGGGTCGATGTTTGATGTTATGGAGCAGCAACGATGTTACGCAGCA
GGGCAGTCGCCCTAAAACAAAGTTAAACATCATGAGGGAAGCGGTGATCGCCGAAGTATCGACTCAACTA
TCAGAGGTAGTTGGCGTCATCGAGCGCCATCTCGAACCGACGTTGCTGGCCGTACATTTGTACGGCTCCG
CAGTGGATGGCGGCCTGAAGCCACACAGCGATATTGATTTGCTGGTTACGGTGACCGTAAGGCTTGATGA
AACAACGCGGCGAGCTTTGATCAACGACCTTTTGGAAACTTCGGCTTCCCCTGGAGAGAGCGAGATTCTC
CGCGCTGTAGAAGTCACCATTGTTGTGCACGACGACATCATTCCGTGGCGTTATCCAGCTAAGCGCGAAC
TGCAATTTGGAGAATGGCAGCGCAATGACATTCTTGCAGGTATCTTCGAGCCAGCCACGATCGACATTGA
TCTGGCTATCTTGCTGACAAAAGCAAGAGAACATAGCGTTGCCTTGGTAGGTCCAGCGGCGGAGGAACTC
TTTGATCCGGTTCCTGAACAGGATCTATTTGAGGCGCTAAATGAAACCTTAACGCTATGGAACTCGCCGC
CCGACTGGGCTGGCGATGAGCGAAATGTAGTGCTTACGTTGTCCCGCATTTGGTACAGCGCAGTAACCGG
CAAAATCGCGCCGAAGGATGTCGCTGCCGACTGGGCAATGGAGCGCCTGCCGGCCCAGTATCAGCCCGTC
ATACTTGAAGCTAGACAGGCTTATCTTGGACAAGAAGAAGATCGCTTGGCCTCGCGCGCAGATCAGTTGG
AAGAATTTGTCCATTACGTAAAAGGCGAGATCACCAAGGTAGTCGGCAAATAACTGTCAGACCAAGTTTA
CTCATATATACTTTAGATTGATTTAAAACTTCATTTTTAATTTAAAAGGATCTAGGTGAAGATCCTTTTT
GATAATCTCATGACCAAAATCCCTTAACGTGAGTTTTCGTTCCACTGAGCGTCAGACCCCGTAGAAAAGA
TCAAAGGATCTTCTTGAGATCCTTTTTTTCTGCGCGTAATCTGCTGCTTGCAAACAAAAAAACCACCGCT
ACCAGCGGTGGTTTGTTTGCCGGATCAAGAGCTACCAACTCTTTTTCCGAAGGTAACTGGCTTCAGCAGA
GCGCAGATACCAAATACTGTTCTTCTAGTGTAGCCGTAGTTAGGCCACCACTTCAAGAACTCTGTAGCAC
CGCCTACATACCTCGCTCTGCTAATCCTGTTACCAGTGGCTGCTGCCAGTGGCGATAAGTCGTGTCTTAC
CGGGTTGGACTCAAGACGATAGTTACCGGATAAGGCGCAGCGGTCGGGCTGAACGGGGGGTTCGTGCACA
CAGCCCAGCTTGGAGCGAACGACCTACACCGAACTGAGATACCTACAGCGTGAGCTATGAGAAAGCGCCA
CGCTTCCCGAAGGGAGAAAGGCGGACAGGTATCCGGTAAGCGGCAGGGTCGGAACAGGAGAGCGCACGAG
GGAGCTTCCAGGGGGAAACGCCTGGTATCTTTATAGTCCTGTCGGGTTTCGCCACCTCTGACTTGAGCGT
CGATTTTTGTGATGCTCGTCAGGGGGGCGGAGCCTATGGAAAAACGCCAGCAACGCGGCCTTTTTACGGT
TCCTGGCCTTTTGCTGGCCTTTTGCTCACATGTTCTTTCCTGCGTTATCCCCTGATTCTGTGGATAACCG
TATTACCGCCTTTGAGTGAGCTGATACCGCTCGCCGCAGCCGAACGACCGAGCGCAGCGAGTCAGTGAGC
GAGGAAGCGGAAGAGCGCCCAATACGCAAACCGCCTCTCCCCGCGCGTTGGCCGATTCATTAATCACTCT
GTGGTCTCAGGAGGTCAACATGGTGGAGCACGACACTCTGGTCTACTCCAAAAATGTCAAAGATACAGTC
TCAGAAGATCAAAGGGCTATTGAGACTTTTCAACAAAGGATAATTTCGGGAAACCTCCTCGGATTCCATT
GCCCAGCTATCTGTCACTTCATCGAAAGGACAGTAGAAAAGGAAGGTGGCTCCTACAAATGCCATCATTG
CGATAAAGGAAAGGCTATCATTCAAGATCTCTCTGCCGACAGTGGTCCCAAAGATGGACCCCCACCCACG
AGGAGCATCGTGGAAAAAGAAGAGGTTCCAACCACGTCTACAAAGCAAGTGGATTGATGTGACATCTCCA
CTGACGTAAGGGATGACGCACAATCCCACTATCCTTCGCAAGACCCTTCCTCTATATAAGGAAGTTCATT
TCATTTGGAGAGGACACGC
