>Addgene plasmid #50253 | pICH41388 | addgene partial sequence | sequence record 75987 | pBR322ori-F 5'-GGGAAACGCCTGGTATCTTT-3'
TGAGCGTCGATTTTTGTGATGCTCGTCAGGGGGGCGGAGCCTATGGAAAAACGCCAGCAACGCGGCCTTT
TTACGGTTCCTGGCCTTTTGCTGGCCTTTTGCTCACATGTTCTTTCCTGCGTTATCCCCTGATTCTGTGG
ATAACCGTATTACCGCCTTTGAGTGAGCTGATACCGCTCGCCGCAGCCGAACGACCGAGCGCAGCGAGTC
AGTGAGCGAGGAAGCGGAAGAGCGCCCAATACGCAAACCGCCTCTCCCCGCGCGTTGGCCGATTCATTAA
TCACTCTGTGGTCTCAGGAGGTCAACATGGTGGAGCACGACACTCTGGTCTACTCCAAAAATGTCAAAGA
TACAGTCTCAGAAGATCAAAGGGCTATTGAGACTTTTCAACAAAGGATAATTTCGGGAAACCTCCTCGGA
TTCCATTGCCCAGCTATCTGTCACTTCATCGAAAGGACAGTAGAAAAGGAAGGTGGCTCCTACAAATGCC
ATCATTGCGATAAAGGAAAGGCTATCATTCAAGATCTCTCTGCCGACAGTGGTCCCAAAGATGGACCCCC
ACCCACGAGGAGCATCGTGGAAAAAGAAGAGGTTCCAACCACGTCTACAAAGCAAGTGGATTGATGTGAC
ATCTCCACTGACGTAAGGGATGACGCACAATCCCACTATCCTTCGCAAGACCCTTCCTCTATATAAGGAA
GTTCATTTCATTTGGAGAGGACACGCTACTTGAGACCACGAAGTGGCTCTTCAGTGGACGAAAGGGCCTC
GTGATACGCCTATTTTTATAGGTTAATGTCATGATAATAATGGTTTCTTA
